Addgene plasmid #17656: GFP-UBF
Depositing lab: Tom Misteli. Depositing organization: National Cancer Institute (NCI). Publication: A kinetic framework for a mammalian RNA polymerase in vivo. Dundr M, Hoffmann-Rohrer U, Hu Q, Grummt I, Rothblum LI, Phair RD, Misteli T. Science. 2002 Nov 22. 298(5598):1623-6. 10.1126/science.1076164 PubMed 12446911.
Backbone
  Vector backbone: pEGFP-C1
  Backbone manufacturer: Clontech
  Backbone size w/o insert (bp): 4730
  Vector type: Mammalian Expression
  Selectable markers: Neomycin (select with G418)
Growth in bacteria
  Bacterial resistance: Kanamycin, 50 μg/mL
  Growth temperature: 37°C
  Growth strain: DH5alpha
  Copy number: High Copy
Gene/Insert
  Gene/Insert name: UBF
  Species: H. sapiens (human)
  Entrez Gene: UBTF (a.k.a. CONDBA, NOR-90, UBF, UBF-1, UBF1, UBF2)
  Tag / fusion protein: EGFP (N terminal on backbone)
  Cloning method: Restriction Enzyme
  Sequencing primers: 5′ EGFP-C
Resource information
  A portion of this plasmid was derived from a plasmid made by: D. Ploton, M.F. O'Donohue (Reims, France)
Terms and licenses: Academic/Nonprofit Terms; Industry Terms: Not Available to Industry
How to cite: GFP-UBF was a gift from Tom Misteli (Addgene plasmid # 17656 ; http://n2t.net/addgene:17656 ; RRID:Addgene_17656)
