[The description below was written by a language model from this plasmid's Addgene catalogue record and pLannotate feature annotations shown in this document.]
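Description:
GFP-UBF is a mammalian expression plasmid built on the Clontech pEGFP-C1 backbone that produces human UBF (upstream binding factor, gene symbol UBTF) fused at its N terminus to EGFP. In the sequenced record of about 7.2 kb, the human cytomegalovirus immediate early enhancer and promoter drive a single open reading frame in which the EGFP coding sequence is followed almost immediately by the UBTF coding region. The annotation software flags this region as a fragment match to the human UBF1 protein, so the record does not establish which isoform it represents or whether it is complete. Transcripts are terminated by the SV40 polyadenylation signal; the short "large T antigen" fragment annotated just upstream of it is probably part of that SV40-derived region rather than a functional element.

The plasmid is propagated in E. coli through a high-copy ColE1/pUC-type origin and also carries an f1 origin, which allows single-stranded DNA production. A single Tn5 aminoglycoside phosphotransferase gene (NeoR/KanR) provides both selections. It is preceded by a bacterial bla promoter for kanamycin resistance in bacteria and by the SV40 enhancer/early promoter for G418 selection in mammalian cells, and it ends with the HSV thymidine kinase polyadenylation signal. The small ble and bGH poly(A) fragments listed nearby appear to be partial matches with no stated function.

UBF binds the upstream control element of ribosomal RNA gene promoters and activates RNA polymerase I transcription together with the SL1/TIF-IB complex. The fluorescent fusion therefore lets this factor be visualized in living cells, and the associated publication concerns the in vivo kinetics of a mammalian RNA polymerase.
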