Features (pLannotate 1.2.2; 14 found; start..end, strand, type, name):
     61..364     +  enhancer       CMV enhancer: human cytomegalovirus immediate early enhancer
    365..568     +  promoter       CMV promoter: human cytomegalovirus (CMV) immediate early promoter
    613..1329    +  CDS            EGFP: EGFP is a basic (constitutively fluorescent) green fluorescent protein published in 1996, derived from Aequorea victoria. It is reported to be a rapidly-maturing weak dimer with moderate acid sensitivity.
   1336..3480    +  CDS            UBTF (fragment): UBF1_HUMAN - Also known as UBF, UBF1. Experimental evidence at protein level: Swiss-Prot protein existence level 1. Recognizes the ribosomal RNA gene promoter and activates transcription mediated by RNA polymerase I through cooperative interactions with the transcription factor SL1/TIF-IB complex. It binds specifically to the upstream control element. From Homo sapiens (Human).
   3912..3996    +  CDS            large T antigen (fragment): large T antigen from SV40 (simian virus 40)
   4019..4140    +  polyA_signal   SV40 poly(A) signal: SV40 polyadenylation signal
   4174..4602    -  rep_origin     f1 ori (sequence partly withheld): f1 bacteriophage origin of replication; arrow indicates direction of (+) strand synthesis
   4629..4733    +  promoter       AmpR promoter: bla
   4735..5092    +  promoter       SV40 promoter: SV40 enhancer and early promoter
   5127..5921    +  CDS            NeoR/KanR: aminoglycoside phosphotransferase from Tn5; aph(3')-II (or nptII); confers resistance to neomycin, kanamycin, and G418 (Geneticin®)
   5942..6094    +  CDS            ble (fragment): BLE_KLEPN - Experimental evidence at protein level: Swiss-Prot protein existence level 1. Binding protein with a strong affinity to the bleomycin family of antibiotics. Binds to CL990; an antimitotic-antibiotic compound. From Klebsiella pneumoniae.
   6153..6200    +  polyA_signal   HSV TK poly(A) signal: herpes simplex virus thymidine kinase polyadenylation signal (Cole and Stacy, 1985)
   6291..6307    -  polyA_signal   bGH poly(A) signal (fragment): bovine growth hormone polyadenylation signal
   6529..7117    +  rep_origin     ori: high-copy-number ColE1/pMB1/pBR322/pUC origin of replication
>Addgene plasmid #17656 | GFP-UBF | addgene full sequence | sequence record 252707 | Addgene NGS Result
TAGTTATTAATAGTAATCAATTACGGGGTCATTAGTTCATAGCCCATATATGGAGTTCCGCGTTACATAA
CTTACGGTAAATGGCCCGCCTGGCTGACCGCCCAACGACCCCCGCCCATTGACGTCAATAATGACGTATG
TTCCCATAGTAACGCCAATAGGGACTTTCCATTGACGTCAATGGGTGGAGTATTTACGGTAAACTGCCCA
CTTGGCAGTACATCAAGTGTATCATATGCCAAGTACGCCCCCTATTGACGTCAATGACGGTAAATGGCCC
GCCTGGCATTATGCCCAGTACATGACCTTATGGGACTTTCCTACTTGGCAGTACATCTACGTATTAGTCA
TCGCTATTACCATGGTGATGCGGTTTTGGCAGTACATCAATGGGCGTGGATAGCGGTTTGACTCACGGGG
ATTTCCAAGTCTCCACCCCATTGACGTCAATGGGAGTTTGTTTTGGCACCAAAATCAACGGGACTTTCCA
AAATGTCGTAACAACTCCGCCCCATTGACGCAAATGGGCGGTAGGCGTGTACGGTGGGAGGTCTATATAA
GCAGAGCTGGTTTAGTGAACCGTCAGATCCGCTAGCGCTACCGGTCGCCACCATGGTGAGCAAGGGCGAG
GAGCTGTTCACCGGGGTGGTGCCCATCCTGGTCGAGCTGGACGGCGACGTAAACGGCCACAAGTTCAGCG
TGTCCGGCGAGGGCGAGGGCGATGCCACCTACGGCAAGCTGACCCTGAAGTTCATCTGCACCACCGGCAA
GCTGCCCGTGCCCTGGCCCACCCTCGTGACCACCCTGACCTACGGCGTGCAGTGCTTCAGCCGCTACCCC
GACCACATGAAGCAGCACGACTTCTTCAAGTCCGCCATGCCCGAAGGCTACGTCCAGGAGCGCACCATCT
TCTTCAAGGACGACGGCAACTACAAGACCCGCGCCGAGGTGAAGTTCGAGGGCGACACCCTGGTGAACCG
CATCGAGCTGAAGGGCATCGACTTCAAGGAGGACGGCAACATCCTGGGGCACAAGCTGGAGTACAACTAC
AACAGCCACAACGTCTATATCATGGCCGACAAGCAGAAGAACGGCATCAAGGTGAACTTCAAGATCCGCC
ACAACATCGAGGACGGCAGCGTGCAGCTCGCCGACCACTACCAGCAGAACACCCCCATCGGCGACGGCCC
CGTGCTGCTGCCCGACAACCACTACCTGAGCACCCAGTCCGCCCTGAGCAAAGACCCCAACGAGAAGCGC
GATCACATGGTCCTGCTGGAGTTCGTGACCGCCGCCGGGATCACTCTCGGCATGGACGAGCTGTACAAGT
CCGGTATGAACGGAGAAGCCGACTGCCCCACAGACCTGGAAATGGCCGCCCCCAAAGGCCAAGACCGTTG
GTCCCAGGAAGACATGCTGACTTTGCTGGAATGCATGAAGAACAACCTTCCATCCAATGACAGCTCCAAG
TTCAAAACCACCGAATCACACATGGACTGGGAAAAAGTAGCATTTAAAGACTTTTCTGGAGACATGTGCA
AGCTCAAATGGGTGGAGATTTCTAATGAGGTGAGGAAGTTCCGTACATTGACAGAATTGATCCTCGATGC
TCAGGAACATGTTAAAAATCCTTACAAAGGCAAAAAACTCAAGAAACACCCAGACTTCCCAAAGAAGCCC
CTGACCCCTTATTTCCGCTTCTTCATGGAGAAGCGGGCCAAGTATGCGAAACTCCACCCTGAGATGAGCA
ACCTGGACCTAACCAAGATTCTGTCCAAGAAATACAAGGAGCTTCCGGAGAAGAAGAAGATGAAATATAT
TCAGGACTTCCAGAGAGAGAAACAGGAGTTCGAGCGAAACCTGGCCCGATTCAGGGAGGATCACCCCGAC
CTAATCCAGAATGCCAAGAAATCGGACATCCCAGAGAAGCCCAAAACCCCCCAGCAGCTGTGGTACACCC
ACGAGAAGAAGGTGTATCTCAAAGTGCGGCCAGATGCCACTACGAAGGAGGTGAAGGACTCCCTGGGGAA
GCAGTGGTCTCAGCTCTCGGACAAAAAGAGGCTGAAATGGATTCATAAGGCCCTGGAGCAGCGGAAGGAG
TACGAGGAGATCATGAGAGACTATATCCAGAAGCACCCAGAGCTGAACATCAGTGAGGAGGGTATCACCA
AGTCCACCCTCACCAAGGCCGAACGCCAGCTCAAGGACAAGTTTGACGGGCGACCCACCAAGCCACCTCC
GAACAGCTACTCGCTGTACTGCGCAGAGCTCATGGCCAACATGAAGGACGTGCCCAGCACAGAGCGCATG
GTGCTGTGCAGCCAGCAGTGGAAGCTGCTGTCCCAGAAGGAGAAGGACGCCTATCACAAGAAGTGTGATC
AGAAAAAGAAAGATTACGAGGTGGAGCTGCTCCGTTTCCTCGAGAGCCTGCCTGAGGAGGAGCAGCAGCG
GGTCTTGGGGGAAGAGAAGATGCTGAACATCAACAAGAAGCAGGCCACCAGCCCCGCCTCCAAGAAGCCA
GCCCAGGAAGGGGGCAAGGGCGGCTCCGAGAAGCCCAAGCGGCCCGTGTCGGCCATGTTCATCTTCTCGG
AGGAGAAACGGCGGCAGCTGCAGGAGGAGCGGCCTGAGCTCTCCGAGAGCGAGCTGACCCGCCTGCTGGC
CCGAATGTGGAACGACCTGTCTGAGAAGAAGAAGGCCAAGTACAAGGCCCGAGAGGCGGCGCTCAAGGCT
CAGTCGGAGAGGAAGCCCGGCGGGGAGCGCGAGGAACGGGGCAAGCTGCCCGAGTCCCCCAAAAGAGCTG
AGGAGATCTGGCAACAGAGCGTTATCGGCGACTACCTGGCCCGCTTCAAGAATGACCGGGTGAAGGCCTT
GAAAGCCATGGAAATGACCTGGAATAACATGGAAAAGAAGGAGAAACTGATGTGGATTAAGAAGGCAGCC
GAAGACCAAAAGCGATATGAGAGAGAGCTGAGTGAGATGCGGGCACCTCCAGCTGCTACAAATTCTTCCA
AGAAGATGAAATTCCAGGGAGAACCCAAGAAGCCTCCCATGAACGGTTACCAGAAGTTCTCCCAGGAGCT
GCTGTCCAATGGGGAGCTGAACCACCTGCCGCTGAAGGAGCGCATGGTGGAGATCGGCAGTCGCTGGCAG
CGCATCTCCCAGAGCCAGAAGGAGCACTACAAAAAGCTGGCCGAGGAGCAGCAAAAGCAGTACAAGGTGC
ACCTGGACCTCTGGGTTAAGAGCCTGTCTCCCCAGGACCGTGCAGCATATAAAGAGTACATCTCCAATAA
ACGTAAGAGCATGACCAAGCTGCGAGGCCCAAACCCCAAATCCAGCCGGACTACTCTGCAGTCCAAGTCG
GAGTCCGAGGAGGATGATGAAGAGGATGAGGATGACGAGGACGAGGATGAAGAAGAGGAAGATGATGAGA
ATGGGGACTCCTCTGAAGATGGCGGCGACTCCTCTGAGTCCAGCAGCGAGGACGAGAGCGAGGATGGGGA
TGAGAATGAAGAGGATGACGAGGACGAAGACGACGACGAGGATGACGATGAGGATGAAGATAATGAGTCC
GAGGGCAGCAGCTCCAGCTCCTCCTCCTCAGGGGACTCCTCAGACTCTGACTCCAACTGAGGCTCAGCCC
CACCCCAGGGCAGCCAGGGAGAGCCCAGGAGCTCCCCTCCCCAACTGACCACCTTTGTTTCTCCCCCATG
TTCTGTCCCTTGCCCCCCTGGCCTCCCCCACTTTCTTTCTTTCTTTAAAAAAAAAAAAAAAAATACGGTG
GGGGTAGGGGGCTGGAGGAGCCCAGGCCAGGACTCTGCAGCCTCAGAGACATCAGCCCTTGGGGGTCCTC
CTCCAGGGACAGCAACTATCAGACTAAGCCAGCACCGGAGGATCCACCGGATCTAGATAACTGATCATAA
TCAGCCATACCACATTTGTAGAGGTTTTACTTGCTTTAAAAAACCTCCCACACCTCCCCCTGAACCTGAA
ACATAAAATGAATGCAATTGTTGTTGTTAACTTGTTTATTGCAGCTTATAATGGTTACAAATAAAGCAAT
AGCATCACAAATTTCACAAATAAAGCATTTTTTTCACTGCATTCTAGTTGTGGTTTGTCCAAACTCATCA
ATGTATCTTAACGCGTAAATTGTAAGCGTTAATATTTTGTTAAAATTCGCGTTAAATTTTTGTTAAATCA
GCTCATTTTTTAACCAATAGGCCGAAATCGGCAAAATCCCTTATAAATCAAAAGAATAGACCGAGATAGG
GT
[37 nt withheld, positions 4273-4309]
AAAGAACGTGGACTCCAACGTCAAAGG
[49 nt withheld, positions 4337-4385]
T
[91 nt withheld, positions 4387-4477]
G
[124 nt withheld, positions 4479-4602]
CAGGTGGCACTTTTCGGGGAAATGTGCGCGGAACCCCTATTTGTTTATTTTTCTAAATACATTCAAATAT
GTATCCGCTCATGAGACAATAACCCTGATAAATGCTTCAATAATATTGAAAAAGGAAGAGTCCTGAGGCG
GAAAGAACCAGCTGTGGAATGTGTGTCAGTTAGGGTGTGGAAAGTCCCCAGGCTCCCCAGCAGGCAGAAG
TATGCAAAGCATGCATCTCAATTAGTCAGCAACCAGGTGTGGAAAGTCCCCAGGCTCCCCAGCAGGCAGA
AGTATGCAAAGCATGCATCTCAATTAGTCAGCAACCATAGTCCCGCCCCTAACTCCGCCCATCCCGCCCC
TAACTCCGCCCAGTTCCGCCCATTCTCCGCCCCATGGCTGACTAATTTTTTTTATTTATGCAGAGGCCGA
GGCCGCCTCGGCCTCTGAGCTATTCCAGAAGTAGTGAGGAGGCTTTTTTGGAGGCCTAGGCTTTTGCAAA
GATCGATCAAGAGACAGGATGAGGATCGTTTCGCATGATTGAACAAGATGGATTGCACGCAGGTTCTCCG
GCCGCTTGGGTGGAGAGGCTATTCGGCTATGACTGGGCACAACAGACAATCGGCTGCTCTGATGCCGCCG
TGTTCCGGCTGTCAGCGCAGGGGCGCCCGGTTCTTTTTGTCAAGACCGACCTGTCCGGTGCCCTGAATGA
ACTGCAAGACGAGGCAGCGCGGCTATCGTGGCTGGCCACGACGGGCGTTCCTTGCGCAGCTGTGCTCGAC
GTTGTCACTGAAGCGGGAAGGGACTGGCTGCTATTGGGCGAAGTGCCGGGGCAGGATCTCCTGTCATCTC
ACCTTGCTCCTGCCGAGAAAGTATCCATCATGGCTGATGCAATGCGGCGGCTGCATACGCTTGATCCGGC
TACCTGCCCATTCGACCACCAAGCGAAACATCGCATCGAGCGAGCACGTACTCGGATGGAAGCCGGTCTT
GTCGATCAGGATGATCTGGACGAAGAGCATCAGGGGCTCGCGCCAGCCGAACTGTTCGCCAGGCTCAAGG
CGAGCATGCCCGACGGCGAGGATCTCGTCGTGACCCATGGCGATGCCTGCTTGCCGAATATCATGGTGGA
AAATGGCCGCTTTTCTGGATTCATCGACTGTGGCCGGCTGGGTGTGGCGGACCGCTATCAGGACATAGCG
TTGGCTACCCGTGATATTGCTGAAGAGCTTGGCGGCGAATGGGCTGACCGCTTCCTCGTGCTTTACGGTA
TCGCCGCTCCCGATTCGCAGCGCATCGCCTTCTATCGCCTTCTTGACGAGTTCTTCTGAGCGGGACTCTG
GGGTTCGAAATGACCGACCAAGCGACGCCCAACCTGCCATCACGAGATTTCGATTCCACCGCCGCCTTCT
ATGAAAGGTTGGGCTTCGGAATCGTTTTCCGGGACGCCGGCTGGATGATCCTCCAGCGCGGGGATCTCAT
GCTGGAGTTCTTCGCCCACCCTAGGGGGAGGCTAACTGAAACACGGAAGGAGACAATACCGGAAGGAACC
CGCGCTATGACGGCAATAAAAAGACAGAATAAAACGCACGGTGTTGGGTCGTTTGTTCATAAACGCGGGG
TTCGGTCCCAGGGCTGGCACTCTGTCGATACCCCACCGAGACCCCATTGGGGCCAATACGCCCGCGTTTC
TTCCTTTTCCCCACCCCACCCCCCAAGTTCGGGTGAAGGCCCAGGGCTCGCAGCCAACGTCGGGGCGGCA
GGCCCTGCCATAGCCTCAGGTTACTCATATATACTTTAGATTGATTTAAAACTTCATTTTTAATTTAAAA
GGATCTAGGTGAAGATCCTTTTTGATAATCTCATGACCAAAATCCCTTAACGTGAGTTTTCGTTCCACTG
AGCGTCAGACCCCGTAGAAAAGATCAAAGGATCTTCTTGAGATCCTTTTTTTCTGCGCGTAATCTGCTGC
TTGCAAACAAAAAAACCACCGCTACCAGCGGTGGTTTGTTTGCCGGATCAAGAGCTACCAACTCTTTTTC
CGAAGGTAACTGGCTTCAGCAGAGCGCAGATACCAAATACTGTTCTTCTAGTGTAGCCGTAGTTAGGCCA
CCACTTCAAGAACTCTGTAGCACCGCCTACATACCTCGCTCTGCTAATCCTGTTACCAGTGGCTGCTGCC
AGTGGCGATAAGTCGTGTCTTACCGGGTTGGACTCAAGACGATAGTTACCGGATAAGGCGCAGCGGTCGG
GCTGAACGGGGGGTTCGTGCACACAGCCCAGCTTGGAGCGAACGACCTACACCGAACTGAGATACCTACA
GCGTGAGCTATGAGAAAGCGCCACGCTTCCCGAAGGGAGAAAGGCGGACAGGTATCCGGTAAGCGGCAGG
GTCGGAACAGGAGAGCGCACGAGGGAGCTTCCAGGGGGAAACGCCTGGTATCTTTATAGTCCTGTCGGGT
TTCGCCACCTCTGACTTGAGCGTCGATTTTTGTGATGCTCGTCAGGGGGGCGGAGCCTATGGAAAAACGC
CAGCAACGCGGCCTTTTTACGGTTCCTGGCCTTTTGCTGGCCTTTTGCTCACATGTTCTTTCCTGCGTTA
TCCCCTGATTCTGTGGATAACCGTATTACCGCCATGCAT
