>Addgene plasmid #17656 | GFP-UBF | addgene partial sequence | sequence record 23555 | 17656 with EGFP-C
CTCTGGCTGGACGAGCTGTCAGTCCGGTATGAACGGAGAAGCCGACTGCCCCACAGACCTGGAAATGGCC
GCCCCCAAAGGCCAAGACCGTTGGTCCCAGGAAGACATGCTGACTTTGCTGGAATGCATGAAGAACAACC
TTCCATCCAATGACAGCTCCAAGTTCAAAACCACCGAATCACACATGGACTGGGAAAAAGTAGCATTTAA
AGACTTTTCTGGAGACATGTGCAAGCTCAAATGGGTGGAGATTTCTAATGAGGTGAGGAAGTTCCGTACA
TTGACAGAATTGATCCTCGATGCTCAGGAACATGTTAAAAATCCTTACAAAGGCAAAAAACTCAAGAAAC
ACCCAGACTTCCCAAAGAAGCCCCTGACCCCTTATTTCCGCTTCTTCATGGAGAAGCGGGCCAAGTATGC
GAAACTCCACCCTGAGATGAGCAACCTGGACCTAACCAAGATTCTGTCCAAGAAATACAAGGAGCTTCCG
GAGAAGAAGAAGATGAAATATATTCAGGACTTCCAGAGAGAGAAACAGGAGTTCGAGCGAAACCTGGCCC
GATTCAGGGAGGATCACCCCGACCTAATCCAGAATGCCAAGAAATCGGACATCCCAGAGAAGCCCAAAAC
CCCCCAGCAGCTGTGGTNCCCCCCCNAGAAGAAGNNGTTTCTCAAAGNTGGNGCCCAGATGCCCCTAAAA
GGGNGGGNGANGGACTCCCTGGGGAAGCAGTGGTCTCAGCTCTCGGACAAAAGAGGCTGAATGGATCCTA
AGGCCTGGACCCCGGANGGGTCCGAGGGATCTGAA
